Addgene plasmid #190164: EB3-GFP
Purpose: Expresses EB3-GFP in mammalian cells
Depositing lab: Anna Akhmanova. Publication: Visualization of microtubule growth in cultured neurons via the use of EB3-GFP (end-binding protein 3-green fluorescent protein). Stepanova T, Slemmer J, Hoogenraad CC, Lansbergen G, Dortland B, De Zeeuw CI, Grosveld F, van Cappellen G, Akhmanova A, Galjart N. J Neurosci. 2003 Apr 1;23(7):2655-64. PubMed 12684451.
Backbone
  Vector backbone: pEGFP-N1
  Backbone manufacturer: Clontech, Palo Alto, CA
  Backbone size w/o insert (bp): 3986
  Total vector size (bp): 5570
  Vector type: Mammalian Expression
Growth in bacteria
  Bacterial resistance: Kanamycin, 50 μg/mL
  Growth temperature: 37°C
  Growth strain: DH5alpha
  Copy number: High Copy
Gene/Insert
  Gene/Insert name: EB3-GFP
  Species: H. sapiens (human)
  Insert size (bp): 1584
  GenBank ID: NM_001303050.2
  Tag / fusion protein: GFP (C terminal on insert)
  Cloning method: Unknown
  Sequencing primers: 5′ GGGATTTCCAAGTCTCCACCCC; 3′ GGGAGGTGTGGGAGGTT
Terms and licenses: Academic/Nonprofit Terms; Industry Terms: Not Available to Industry
How to cite: EB3-GFP was a gift from Anna Akhmanova (Addgene plasmid # 190164 ; http://n2t.net/addgene:190164 ; RRID:Addgene_190164)
