[The description below was written by a language model from this plasmid's Addgene catalogue record and pLannotate feature annotations shown in this document.]
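Description:
EB3-GFP is a mammalian expression plasmid built on the Clontech pEGFP-N1 backbone, about 5.6 kb in total, that drives production of human end-binding protein 3 (EB3, gene MAPRE3) fused at its C terminus to EGFP. The fusion is transcribed from the human cytomegalovirus immediate-early enhancer and promoter. A remnant of the multiple cloning site precedes the MAPRE3 coding sequence, which is followed after a short linker region by the mammalian codon-optimised EGFP open reading frame and an SV40 polyadenylation signal. The roughly 1.6 kb insert size given in the catalogue corresponds to the combined EB3 and GFP coding regions. The cloning method is not recorded.

In bacteria the plasmid replicates from a high-copy ColE1/pUC-type origin and is selected with kanamycin. The Tn5 aminoglycoside phosphotransferase gene (NeoR/KanR) sits downstream of tandem bacterial (bla-type) and SV40 early promoters and ends with an HSV TK polyadenylation signal, so the same marker confers kanamycin resistance in E. coli and G418 resistance in transfected mammalian cells. An f1 origin is also present, allowing single-stranded DNA production. Small annotated fragments (SV40 large T antigen, ble, bGH poly(A)) appear to be partial matches within backbone sequence rather than functional elements.

EB3 is a plus-end tracking protein that binds the growing ends of microtubules, so the fluorescent fusion marks polymerising plus ends as moving comets in live cells. The associated publication used it to visualise microtubule growth in cultured neurons, and the construct is suited to live imaging of microtubule dynamics in mammalian cells generally.
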