Features (pLannotate 1.2.2; 15 found; start..end, strand, type, name):
     84..387     +  enhancer       CMV enhancer: human cytomegalovirus immediate early enhancer
    388..591     +  promoter       CMV promoter: human cytomegalovirus (CMV) immediate early promoter
    614..667     +  misc_feature   MCS (fragment): multiple cloning site
    675..1517    +  CDS            MAPRE3: MARE3_HUMAN - Experimental evidence at protein level: Swiss-Prot protein existence level 1. Plus-end tracking protein (+TIP) that binds to the plus-end of microtubules and regulates the dynamics of the microtubule cytoskeleton. Promotes microtubule growth. May be involved in spindle function by stabilizing microtubules and anchoring them at centrosomes. Also acts as a regulator of minus-end microtubule organization: interacts with the complex formed by AKAP9 and PDE4DIP, leading to recruit CAMSAP2 to the Golgi apparatus, thereby tethering non- centrosomal minus-end microtubules to the Golgi, a
   1539..2258    +  CDS            EGFP: the original enhanced GFP (Yang et al., 1996) mammalian codon-optimized
   2275..2358    +  CDS            large T antigen (fragment): large T antigen from SV40 (simian virus 40)
   2381..2502    +  polyA_signal   SV40 poly(A) signal: SV40 polyadenylation signal
   2536..2964    -  rep_origin     f1 ori (sequence partly withheld): f1 bacteriophage origin of replication; arrow indicates direction of (+) strand synthesis
   2991..3095    +  promoter       AmpR promoter: bla
   3097..3454    +  promoter       SV40 promoter: SV40 enhancer and early promoter
   3489..4283    +  CDS            NeoR/KanR: aminoglycoside phosphotransferase from Tn5; aph(3')-II (or nptII); confers resistance to neomycin, kanamycin, and G418 (Geneticin®)
   4304..4456    +  CDS            ble (fragment): BLE_KLEPN - Experimental evidence at protein level: Swiss-Prot protein existence level 1. Binding protein with a strong affinity to the bleomycin family of antibiotics. Binds to CL990; an antimitotic-antibiotic compound. From Klebsiella pneumoniae.
   4515..4562    +  polyA_signal   HSV TK poly(A) signal: herpes simplex virus thymidine kinase polyadenylation signal (Cole and Stacy, 1985)
   4653..4669    -  polyA_signal   bGH poly(A) signal (fragment): bovine growth hormone polyadenylation signal
   4891..5479    +  rep_origin     ori: high-copy-number ColE1/pMB1/pBR322/pUC origin of replication
>Addgene plasmid #190164 | EB3-GFP | addgene full sequence | sequence record 377974 | Addgene NGS Result
ATAACCGTATTACCGCCATGCATTAGTTATTAATAGTAATCAATTACGGGGTCATTAGTTCATAGCCCAT
ATATGGAGTTCCGCGTTACATAACTTACGGTAAATGGCCCGCCTGGCTGACCGCCCAACGACCCCCGCCC
ATTGACGTCAATAATGACGTATGTTCCCATAGTAACGCCAATAGGGACTTTCCATTGACGTCAATGGGTG
GAGTATTTACGGTAAACTGCCCACTTGGCAGTACATCAAGTGTATCATATGCCAAGTACGCCCCCTATTG
ACGTCAATGACGGTAAATGGCCCGCCTGGCATTATGCCCAGTACATGACCTTATGGGACTTTCCTACTTG
GCAGTACATCTACGTATTAGTCATCGCTATTACCATGGTGATGCGGTTTTGGCAGTACATCAATGGGCGT
GGATAGCGGTTTGACTCACGGGGATTTCCAAGTCTCCACCCCATTGACGTCAATGGGAGTTTGTTTTGGC
ACCAAAATCAACGGGACTTTCCAAAATGTCGTAACAACTCCGCCCCATTGACGCAAATGGGCGGTAGGCG
TGTACGGTGGGAGGTCTATATAAGCAGAGCTGGTTTAGTGAACCGTCAGATCCGCTAGCGCTACCGGACT
CAGATCTCGAGCTCAAGCTTCGAATTCTGCAGTCGACTGCCACCATGGCCGTCAATGTGTACTCCACATC
TGTGACCAGTGAAAATCTGAGTCGCCATGATATGCTTGCATGGGTCAACGACTCCCTGCACCTCAACTAT
ACCAAGATAGAACAGCTTTGTTCAGGGGCAGCCTACTGCCAGTTCATGGACATGCTCTTCCCCGGCTGTG
TGCACTTGAGGAAAGTGAAGTTCCAGGCCAAACTAGAGCATGAATACATCCACAACTTCAAGGTGCTGCA
AGCAGCTTTCAAGAAGATGGGTGTTGACAAAATCATTCCTGTAGAGAAATTAGTGAAAGGAAAATTCCAA
GATAATTTTGAGTTTATTCAGTGGTTTAAGAAATTCTTTGACGCAAACTATGATGGAAAGGATTACAACC
CTCTGCTGGCGCGGCAGGGCCAGGACGTAGCGCCACCTCCTAACCCAGGTGATCAGATCTTCAACAAATC
CAAGAAACTCATTGGCACAGCAGTTCCACAGAGGACGTCCCCCACAGGCCCAAAAAACATGCAGACCTCT
GGCCGGCTGAGCAATGTGGCCCCCCCCTGCATTCTCCGGAAGAATCCTCCATCAGCCCGAAATGGCGGCC
ATGAGACTGATGCCCAAATTCTTGAACTCAACCAACAGCTGGTGGACTTGAAGCTGACAGTGGATGGGCT
GGAGAAGGAACGTGACTTCTACTTCAGCAAACTTCGTGACATCGAGCTCATCTGCCAGGAGCATGAAAGT
GAAAACAGCCCTGTTATCTCAGGCATCATTGGCATCCTCTATGCCACAGAGGAAGGATTCGCACCCCCTG
AGGACGATGAGATTGAAGAGCATCAACAAGAAGACCAGGACGAGTACCTGGATCCACCGGTCGCCACCAT
GGTGAGCAAGGGCGAGGAGCTGTTCACCGGGGTGGTGCCCATCCTGGTCGAGCTGGACGGCGACGTAAAC
GGCCACAAGTTCAGCGTGTCCGGCGAGGGCGAGGGCGATGCCACCTACGGCAAGCTGACCCTGAAGTTCA
TCTGCACCACCGGCAAGCTGCCCGTGCCCTGGCCCACCCTCGTGACCACCCTGACCTACGGCGTGCAGTG
CTTCAGCCGCTACCCCGACCACATGAAGCAGCACGACTTCTTCAAGTCCGCCATGCCCGAAGGCTACGTC
CAGGAGCGCACCATCTTCTTCAAGGACGACGGCAACTACAAGACCCGCGCCGAGGTGAAGTTCGAGGGCG
ACACCCTGGTGAACCGCATCGAGCTGAAGGGCATCGACTTCAAGGAGGACGGCAACATCCTGGGGCACAA
GCTGGAGTACAACTACAACAGCCACAACGTCTATATCATGGCCGACAAGCAGAAGAACGGCATCAAGGTG
AACTTCAAGATCCGCCACAACATCGAGGACGGCAGCGTGCAGCTCGCCGACCACTACCAGCAGAACACCC
CCATCGGCGACGGCCCCGTGCTGCTGCCCGACAACCACTACCTGAGCACCCAGTCCGCCCTGAGCAAAGA
CCCCAACGAGAAGCGCGATCACATGGTCCTGCTGGAGTTCGTGACCGCCGCCGGGATCACTCTCGGCATG
GACGAGCTGTACAAGTAAAGCGGCCGCGACTCTAGATCATAATCAGCCATACCACATTTGTAGAGGTTTT
ACTTGCTTTAAAAAACCTCCCACACCTCCCCCTGAACCTGAAACATAAAATGAATGCAATTGTTGTTGTT
AACTTGTTTATTGCAGCTTATAATGGTTACAAATAAAGCAATAGCATCACAAATTTCACAAATAAAGCAT
TTTTTTCACTGCATTCTAGTTGTGGTTTGTCCAAACTCATCAATGTATCTTAAGGCGTAAATTGTAAGCG
TTAATATTTTGTTAAAATTCGCGTTAAATTTTTGTTAAATCAGCTCATTTTTTAACCAATAGGCCGAAAT
CGGCAAAATCCCTTATAAATCAAAAGAATAGACCGAGATAGGGT
[37 nt withheld, positions 2635-2671]
AAAGAACGTGGACTCCAACGTCAAAGG
[49 nt withheld, positions 2699-2747]
T
[91 nt withheld, positions 2749-2839]
G
[124 nt withheld, positions 2841-2964]
CAGGTGGCACTTTTCGGGGAAATGTGCGCGGAACCCCTATTTGTTTATTTTTCTAAATACATTCAAATAT
GTATCCGCTCATGAGACAATAACCCTGATAAATGCTTCAATAATATTGAAAAAGGAAGAGTCCTGAGGCG
GAAAGAACCAGCTGTGGAATGTGTGTCAGTTAGGGTGTGGAAAGTCCCCAGGCTCCCCAGCAGGCAGAAG
TATGCAAAGCATGCATCTCAATTAGTCAGCAACCAGGTGTGGAAAGTCCCCAGGCTCCCCAGCAGGCAGA
AGTATGCAAAGCATGCATCTCAATTAGTCAGCAACCATAGTCCCGCCCCTAACTCCGCCCATCCCGCCCC
TAACTCCGCCCAGTTCCGCCCATTCTCCGCCCCATGGCTGACTAATTTTTTTTATTTATGCAGAGGCCGA
GGCCGCCTCGGCCTCTGAGCTATTCCAGAAGTAGTGAGGAGGCTTTTTTGGAGGCCTAGGCTTTTGCAAA
GATCGATCAAGAGACAGGATGAGGATCGTTTCGCATGATTGAACAAGATGGATTGCACGCAGGTTCTCCG
GCCGCTTGGGTGGAGAGGCTATTCGGCTATGACTGGGCACAACAGACAATCGGCTGCTCTGATGCCGCCG
TGTTCCGGCTGTCAGCGCAGGGGCGCCCGGTTCTTTTTGTCAAGACCGACCTGTCCGGTGCCCTGAATGA
ACTGCAAGACGAGGCAGCGCGGCTATCGTGGCTGGCCACGACGGGCGTTCCTTGCGCAGCTGTGCTCGAC
GTTGTCACTGAAGCGGGAAGGGACTGGCTGCTATTGGGCGAAGTGCCGGGGCAGGATCTCCTGTCATCTC
ACCTTGCTCCTGCCGAGAAAGTATCCATCATGGCTGATGCAATGCGGCGGCTGCATACGCTTGATCCGGC
TACCTGCCCATTCGACCACCAAGCGAAACATCGCATCGAGCGAGCACGTACTCGGATGGAAGCCGGTCTT
GTCGATCAGGATGATCTGGACGAAGAGCATCAGGGGCTCGCGCCAGCCGAACTGTTCGCCAGGCTCAAGG
CGAGCATGCCCGACGGCGAGGATCTCGTCGTGACCCATGGCGATGCCTGCTTGCCGAATATCATGGTGGA
AAATGGCCGCTTTTCTGGATTCATCGACTGTGGCCGGCTGGGTGTGGCGGACCGCTATCAGGACATAGCG
TTGGCTACCCGTGATATTGCTGAAGAGCTTGGCGGCGAATGGGCTGACCGCTTCCTCGTGCTTTACGGTA
TCGCCGCTCCCGATTCGCAGCGCATCGCCTTCTATCGCCTTCTTGACGAGTTCTTCTGAGCGGGACTCTG
GGGTTCGAAATGACCGACCAAGCGACGCCCAACCTGCCATCACGAGATTTCGATTCCACCGCCGCCTTCT
ATGAAAGGTTGGGCTTCGGAATCGTTTTCCGGGACGCCGGCTGGATGATCCTCCAGCGCGGGGATCTCAT
GCTGGAGTTCTTCGCCCACCCTAGGGGGAGGCTAACTGAAACACGGAAGGAGACAATACCGGAAGGAACC
CGCGCTATGACGGCAATAAAAAGACAGAATAAAACGCACGGTGTTGGGTCGTTTGTTCATAAACGCGGGG
TTCGGTCCCAGGGCTGGCACTCTGTCGATACCCCACCGAGACCCCATTGGGGCCAATACGCCCGCGTTTC
TTCCTTTTCCCCACCCCACCCCCCAAGTTCGGGTGAAGGCCCAGGGCTCGCAGCCAACGTCGGGGCGGCA
GGCCCTGCCATAGCCTCAGGTTACTCATATATACTTTAGATTGATTTAAAACTTCATTTTTAATTTAAAA
GGATCTAGGTGAAGATCCTTTTTGATAATCTCATGACCAAAATCCCTTAACGTGAGTTTTCGTTCCACTG
AGCGTCAGACCCCGTAGAAAAGATCAAAGGATCTTCTTGAGATCCTTTTTTTCTGCGCGTAATCTGCTGC
TTGCAAACAAAAAAACCACCGCTACCAGCGGTGGTTTGTTTGCCGGATCAAGAGCTACCAACTCTTTTTC
CGAAGGTAACTGGCTTCAGCAGAGCGCAGATACCAAATACTGTTCTTCTAGTGTAGCCGTAGTTAGGCCA
CCACTTCAAGAACTCTGTAGCACCGCCTACATACCTCGCTCTGCTAATCCTGTTACCAGTGGCTGCTGCC
AGTGGCGATAAGTCGTGTCTTACCGGGTTGGACTCAAGACGATAGTTACCGGATAAGGCGCAGCGGTCGG
GCTGAACGGGGGGTTCGTGCACACAGCCCAGCTTGGAGCGAACGACCTACACCGAACTGAGATACCTACA
GCGTGAGCTATGAGAAAGCGCCACGCTTCCCGAAGGGAGAAAGGCGGACAGGTATCCGGTAAGCGGCAGG
GTCGGAACAGGAGAGCGCACGAGGGAGCTTCCAGGGGGAAACGCCTGGTATCTTTATAGTCCTGTCGGGT
TTCGCCACCTCTGACTTGAGCGTCGATTTTTGTGATGCTCGTCAGGGGGGCGGAGCCTATGGAAAAACGC
CAGCAACGCGGCCTTTTTACGGTTCCTGGCCTTTTGCTGGCCTTTTGCTCACATGTTCTTTCCTGCGTTA
TCCCCTGATTCTGTGG
